Addgene plasmid #123408: TRAV41
Purpose: construction of TCR
Depositing lab: Catherine Wu. Depositing organization: Dana-Farber Cancer Institute. Publication: A cloning and expression system to probe T-cell receptor specificity and assess functional avidity to neoantigens. Hu Z, Anandappa AJ, Sun J, Kim J, Leet DE, Bozym DJ, Chen C, Williams L, Shukla SA, Zhang W, Tabbaa D, Steelman S, Olive O, Livak KJ, Kishi H, Muraguchi A, Guleria I, Stevens J, Lane WJ, Burkhardt UE, Fritsch EF, Neuberg D, Ott PA, Keskin DB, Hacohen N, Wu CJ. Blood. 2018 Nov 1;132(18):1911-1921. doi: 10.1182/blood-2018-04-843763. Epub 2018 Aug 27. PubMed 30150207.
Backbone
  Vector backbone: pUC57-kanamycin
  Vector type: Bacterial Expression
Growth in bacteria
  Bacterial resistance: Kanamycin, 50 μg/mL
  Growth temperature: 37°C
  Growth strain: DH5alpha
  Copy number: High Copy
Gene/Insert
  Gene/Insert name: TRAV41
  Species: H. sapiens (human)
  Mutation: WT
  Entrez Gene: TRAV41 (a.k.a. TCRAV19S1, TCRAV41S1)
  Cloning method: Unknown
Terms and licenses: Academic/Nonprofit Terms; Industry Terms: Not Available to Industry
Depositor comments: Cloning Method: Golden Gate.
How to cite: TRAV41 was a gift from Catherine Wu (Addgene plasmid # 123408 ; http://n2t.net/addgene:123408 ; RRID:Addgene_123408)
