[The description below was written by a language model from this plasmid's Addgene catalogue record and pLannotate feature annotations shown in this document.]
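Description:
TRAV41 is a small (about 3.5 kb) high-copy cloning plasmid built on the pUC57-kanamycin backbone. It serves as a modular donor fragment for assembling human T-cell receptor expression constructs. It replicates in E. coli from a ColE1/pUC-type origin and is selected through KanR, an aminoglycoside phosphotransferase gene. The rest of the backbone is typical pUC-derived remnant sequence: lacZα and lacI fragments, the lac promoter with its operator and CAP binding site, and partial rop and bom sequences. Although the catalogue lists the vector type as bacterial expression, the plasmid appears to be a storage and assembly vector. The lac promoter lies downstream of the insert on the opposite strand, and no mammalian promoter or polyadenylation signal is annotated.

The catalogue names the insert simply as wild-type human TRAV41, but the feature table shows a composite cassette. A TCR beta constant region (TRBC1) coding sequence is followed by an F2A ribosomal-skipping peptide from foot-and-mouth disease virus and then by the TRAV41 alpha-chain variable gene segment, all in the same orientation. This layout suits a single open reading frame of the form beta chain–2A–alpha chain, in which the 2A element lets both TCR chains be produced as separate polypeptides from one transcript. The cassette would supply the middle section of that frame, with the beta variable region, the CDR3/J segments and the alpha constant region presumably coming from other parts, though the record does not describe these.

The depositor notes Golden Gate as the cloning method, but no type IIS sites are annotated. The stated purpose is TCR construction, within a cloning and expression system for testing TCR specificity and functional avidity to neoantigens.
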