Features (pLannotate 1.2.2; 12 found; start..end, strand, type, name):
     57..214     -  CDS            lacZα (fragment): LacZα fragment of β-galactosidase; lacZ fragment
    256..780     +  CDS            TRBC1: TRBC1_HUMAN - Experimental evidence at protein level: Swiss-Prot protein existence level 1. Constant region of T cell receptor (TR) beta chain (PubMed:24600447). Alpha-beta T cell receptors are antigen specific receptors which are essential to the immune response and are present on the cell surface of T lymphocytes. Recognize peptide-major histocompatibility (MH) (pMH) complexes that are displayed by antigen presenting cells (APC), a prerequisite for efficient T cell adaptive immunity against pathogens (PubMed:25493333). Binding of alpha-beta TR to pMH complex initiates TR-CD3 clustering on th
    805..870     +  CDS            F2A: 2A peptide from foot-and-mouth disease virus polyprotein Eukaryotic ribosomes fail to insert a peptide bond between the Gly and Pro residues, yielding separate polypeptides.
    871..1191    +  CDS            TRAV41: TVA41_HUMAN - Protein inferred from homology: Swiss-Prot protein existence level 3. V region of the variable domain of T cell receptor (TR) alpha chain that participates in the antigen recognition (PubMed:24600447). Alpha-beta T cell receptors are antigen specific receptors which are essential to the immune response and are present on the cell surface of T lymphocytes. Recognize peptide-major histocompatibility (MH) (pMH) complexes that are displayed by antigen presenting cells (APC), a prerequisite for efficient T cell adaptive immunity against pathogens (PubMed:25493333). Binding of alpha-be
   1280..1296    -  protein_bind   lac operator: The lac repressor binds to the lac operator to inhibit transcription in E. coli. This inhibition can be relieved by adding lactose or isopropyl-β-D-thiogalactopyranoside (IPTG). lac repressor encoded by lacI
   1304..1334    -  promoter       lac promoter: promoter for the E. coli lac operon
   1349..1370    -  protein_bind   CAP binding site: CAP binding activates transcription in the presence of cAMP. E. coli catabolite activator protein
   1383..1475    -  CDS            lacI (fragment): lac repressor; lacI; The lac repressor binds to the lac operator to inhibit transcription in E. coli. This inhibition can be relieved by adding lactose or isopropyl-β-D-thiogalactopyranoside (IPTG).
   1658..2246    -  rep_origin     ori: high-copy-number ColE1/pMB1/pBR322/pUC origin of replication
   2424..3233    -  CDS            KanR: aminoglycoside phosphotransferase; aph(3')-Ia; confers resistance to kanamycin in bacteria or G418 (Geneticin®) in eukaryotes
   3340..3381    +  CDS            rop (fragment): Rop protein, which maintains plasmids at low copy number; rop
   3483..51      +  misc_feature   bom (fragment) (across the origin): basis of mobility region from pBR322
>Addgene plasmid #123408 | TRAV41 | addgene full sequence | sequence record 244186 | Addgene NGS Result
ATGCGGTGTGAAATACCGCACAGATGCGTAAGGAGAAAATACCGCATCAGGCGCCATTCGCCATTCAGGC
TGCGCAACTGTTGGGAAGGGCGATCGGTGCGGGCCTCTTCGCTATTACGCCAGCTGGCGAAAGGGGGATG
TGCTGCAAGGCGATTAAGTTGGGTAACGCCAGGGTTTTCCCAGTCACGACGTTGTAAAACGACGGCCAGA
GAATTCGAGCTCGGTACCTCGCGAATACATCTAGATGGTCTCTACCTGAACAAGGTGTTCCCACCCGAGG
TCGCTGTGTTTGAGCCATCAGAAGCAGAGATCTCCCACACCCAAAAGGCCACACTGGTGTGCCTGGCCAC
AGGCTTCTTCCCCGACCACGTGGAGCTGAGCTGGTGGGTGAATGGGAAGGAGGTGCACAGTGGGGTCAGC
ACGGACCCGCAGCCCCTCAAGGAGCAGCCCGCCCTCAATGACTCCAGATACTGCCTGAGCAGCCGCCTGA
GGGTTTCGGCCACCTTCTGGCAGAACCCCCGCAACCACTTCCGCTGTCAAGTCCAGTTCTACGGGCTCTC
GGAGAATGACGAGTGGACCCAGGATAGGGCCAAACCCGTCACCCAGATCGTCAGCGCCGAGGCCTGGGGT
AGAGCAGACTGTGGCTTTACCTCGGTGTCCTACCAGCAAGGGGTCCTGTCTGCCACCATCCTCTATGAGA
TCCTGCTAGGGAAGGCCACCCTGTATGCTGTGCTGGTCAGCGCCCTTGTGTTGATGGCCATGGTCAAGAG
AAAGGATTTCAGGAGGAGGAGGAGCGGCAGTGGAGTGAAACAGACTTTGAATTTTGACCTTCTCAAGTTG
GCGGGAGACGTGGAGTCCAACCCAGGGCCCATGGTGAAGATCCGGCAATTTTTGTTGGCTATTTTGTGGC
TTCAGCTAAGCTGTGTAAGTGCCGCCAAAAATGAAGTGGAGCAGAGTCCTCAGAACCTGACTGCCCAGGA
AGGAGAATTTATCACAATCAACTGCAGTTACTCGGTAGGAATAAGTGCCTTACACTGGCTGCAACAGCAT
CCAGGAGGAGGCATTGTTTCCTTGTTTATGCTGAGCTCAGGGAAGAAGAAGCATGGAAGATTAATTGCCA
CAATAAACATACAGGAAAAGCACAGCTCCCTGCACATCACAGCCTCCCATCCCAGAGACTCTGCCGTCTA
CTGAGACCATCGGATCCCGGGCCCGTCGACTGCAGAGGCCTGCATGCAAGCTTGGTGTAATCATGGTCAT
AGCTGTTTCCTGTGTGAAATTGTTATCCGCTCACAATTCCACACAACATACGAGCCGGAAGCATAAAGTG
TAAAGCCTGGGGTGCCTAATGAGTGAGCTAACTCACATTAATTGCGTTGCGCTCACTGCCCGCTTTCCAG
TCGGGAAACCTGTCGTGCCAGCTGCATTAATGAATCGGCCAACGCGCGGGGAGAGGCGGTTTGCGTATTG
GGCGCTCTTCCGCTTCCTCGCTCACTGACTCGCTGCGCTCGGTCGTTCGGCTGCGGCGAGCGGTATCAGC
TCACTCAAAGGCGGTAATACGGTTATCCACAGAATCAGGGGATAACGCAGGAAAGAACATGTGAGCAAAA
GGCCAGCAAAAGGCCAGGAACCGTAAAAAGGCCGCGTTGCTGGCGTTTTTCCATAGGCTCCGCCCCCCTG
ACGAGCATCACAAAAATCGACGCTCAAGTCAGAGGTGGCGAAACCCGACAGGACTATAAAGATACCAGGC
GTTTCCCCCTGGAAGCTCCCTCGTGCGCTCTCCTGTTCCGACCCTGCCGCTTACCGGATACCTGTCCGCC
TTTCTCCCTTCGGGAAGCGTGGCGCTTTCTCATAGCTCACGCTGTAGGTATCTCAGTTCGGTGTAGGTCG
TTCGCTCCAAGCTGGGCTGTGTGCACGAACCCCCCGTTCAGCCCGACCGCTGCGCCTTATCCGGTAACTA
TCGTCTTGAGTCCAACCCGGTAAGACACGACTTATCGCCACTGGCAGCAGCCACTGGTAACAGGATTAGC
AGAGCGAGGTATGTAGGCGGTGCTACAGAGTTCTTGAAGTGGTGGCCTAACTACGGCTACACTAGAAGAA
CAGTATTTGGTATCTGCGCTCTGCTGAAGCCAGTTACCTTCGGAAAAAGAGTTGGTAGCTCTTGATCCGG
CAAACAAACCACCGCTGGTAGCGGTGGTTTTTTTGTTTGCAAGCAGCAGATTACGCGCAGAAAAAAAGGA
TCTCAAGAAGATCCTTTGATCTTTTCTACGGGGTCTGACGCTCAGTGGAACGAAAACTCACGTTAAGGGA
TTTTGGTCATGAGATTATCAAAAAGGATCTTCACCTAGATCCTTTTAAATTAAAAATGAAGTTTTAAATC
AAGCCCAATCTGAATAATGTTACAACCAATTAACCAATTCTGATTAGAAAAACTCATCGAGCATCAAATG
AAACTGCAATTTATTCATATCAGGATTATCAATACCATATTTTTGAAAAAGCCGTTTCTGTAATGAAGGA
GAAAACTCACCGAGGCAGTTCCATAGGATGGCAAGATCCTGGTATCGGTCTGCGATTCCGACTCGTCCAA
CATCAATACAACCTATTAATTTCCCCTCGTCAAAAATAAGGTTATCAAGTGAGAAATCACCATGAGTGAC
GACTGAATCCGGTGAGAATGGCAAAAGTTTATGCATTTCTTTCCAGACTTGTTCAACAGGCCAGCCATTA
CGCTCGTCATCAAAATCACTCGCATCAACCAAACCGTTATTCATTCGTGATTGCGCCTGAGCGAGACGAA
ATACGCGATCGCTGTTAAAAGGACAATTACAAACAGGAATCGAATGCAACCGGCGCAGGAACACTGCCAG
CGCATCAACAATATTTTCACCTGAATCAGGATATTCTTCTAATACCTGGAATGCTGTTTTTCCGGGGATC
GCAGTGGTGAGTAACCATGCATCATCAGGAGTACGGATAAAATGCTTGATGGTCGGAAGAGGCATAAATT
CCGTCAGCCAGTTTAGTCTGACCATCTCATCTGTAACATCATTGGCAACGCTACCTTTGCCATGTTTCAG
AAACAACTCTGGCGCATCGGGCTTCCCATACAAGCGATAGATTGTCGCACCTGATTGCCCGACATTATCG
CGAGCCCATTTATACCCATATAAATCAGCATCCATGTTGGAATTTAATCGCGGCCTCGACGTTTCCCGTT
GAATATGGCTCATAACACCCCTTGTATTACTGTTTATGTAAGCAGACAGTTTTATTGTTCATGATGATAT
ATTTTTATCTTGTGCAATGTAACATCAGAGATTTTGAGACACGGGCCAGAGCTGCATCGCGCGTTTCGGT
GATGACGGTGAAAACCTCTGACACATGCAGCTCCCGGAGACGGTCACAGCTTGTCTGTAAGCGGATGCCG
GGAGCAGACAAGCCCGTCAGGGCGCGTCAGCGGGTGTTGGCGGGTGTCGGGGCTGGCTTAACTATGCGGC
ATCAGAGCAGATTGTACTGAGAGTGCACCAT
